Addgene plasmid #240013: pSIN4-DDX3X-IDR1+DDX6-ΔIDR
Purpose: Expresses human DDX6-DDX3X-IDR1+DDX6-ΔIDR fused to 3X Flag in mammalian cells
Depositing lab: Rui Su. Depositing organization: Beckman Research Institute of the City of Hope. Publication: DDX6 undergoes phase separation to modulate metabolic plasticity and chemoresistance. Bi H, Li W, Ren L, Zhang H, Dong L, Chan A, Wang X, Yang L, Zhang X, Xue M, Qin H, Wu X, Hoeve-Scott JT, Zhang B, Li L, Wunderlich M, Mulloy JC, Rosen ST, Chen J, Li X, Chen CW, Su R. Nat Commun. 2025 Dec 2;17(1):260. doi: 10.1038/s41467-025-66966-4. PubMed 41330929.
Backbone
  Vector backbone: pSIN4
  Vector type: Lentiviral
Growth in bacteria
  Bacterial resistance: Ampicillin, 100 μg/mL
  Growth temperature: 37°C
  Growth strain: NEB Stable
  Copy number: High Copy
Gene/Insert
  Gene/Insert name: DDX3X-IDR1+DDX6-ΔIDR
  Species: H. sapiens (human)
  Mutation: TTAAAAAAAGATAACATC
  Tag / fusion protein: 3X Flag (N terminal on insert)
  Cloning method: Unknown
Terms and licenses: Academic/Nonprofit Terms; Industry Terms: Not Available to Industry
How to cite: pSIN4-DDX3X-IDR1+DDX6-ΔIDR was a gift from Rui Su (Addgene plasmid # 240013 ; http://n2t.net/addgene:240013 ; RRID:Addgene_240013)
