[The description below was written by a language model from this plasmid's Addgene catalogue record and pLannotate feature annotations shown in this document.]
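Description:
pSIN4-DDX3X-IDR1+DDX6-ΔIDR is a self-inactivating HIV-1-based lentiviral transfer plasmid built on the pSIN4 backbone for expressing a chimeric human DDX6 protein in mammalian cells. It is maintained in bacteria through a high-copy ColE1/pUC-type origin and an ampicillin resistance gene (β-lactamase). The viral portion carries a truncated 5' LTR, the Ψ packaging signal with an adjoining gag fragment, the Rev response element for Rev-dependent nuclear export of the genomic RNA, the cPPT/CTS element, and a ΔU3 3' LTR that inactivates LTR promoter activity after integration. A bGH polyadenylation signal lies downstream of the 3' LTR. Short annotated fragments of nef, Rev, SV40 small t antigen and the SV40 promoter appear to be residual backbone sequences rather than functional units.

Between the LTRs, the constitutive human EF-1α promoter drives a bicistronic transcript. The first cistron encodes the insert with an N-terminal 3X FLAG tag. As the name indicates, it joins an intrinsically disordered region (IDR1) of DDX3X to a DDX6 lacking its own IDR. The automated annotation detects only a partial FLAG match and a DDX6 fragment, leaving an unannotated stretch between them, which is where the DDX3X-derived segment would be expected to sit, although the table does not confirm this. The catalogue's mutation field lists only a short nucleotide string without explaining it. An EMCV IRES then allows translation of puromycin N-acetyltransferase from the same mRNA, so transduced cells can be selected with puromycin. Given the associated study on DDX6 phase separation, the construct is presumably used as an IDR-swap variant to test whether a heterologous disordered region can substitute for that of DDX6.
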