Features (pLannotate 1.2.2; 20 found; start..end, strand, type, name):
    377..634     +  LTR            5' LTR (truncated): truncated 5' long terminal repeat (LTR) from HIV-1
    681..806     +  misc_feature   HIV-1 Ψ: packaging signal of human immunodeficiency virus type 1
    790..1153    +  CDS            HIV-1 gag (fragment): gag protein from human immunodeficiency virus 1; gag
   1299..1532    +  misc_feature   RRE: The Rev response element (RRE) of HIV-1 allows for Rev-dependent mRNA export from the nucleus to the cytoplasm.
   1909..2009    +  CDS            Rev (fragment): human immunodeficiency virus 1 (HIV-1) Rev protein; rev; enhances nuclear export of unspliced and incompletely spliced viral mRNAs
   2048..2165    +  misc_feature   cPPT/CTS: central polypurine tract and central termination sequence of HIV-1
   2221..2287    +  CDS            small t antigen (fragment): SV40 (simian virus 40) small t antigen
   2294..3472    +  promoter       EF-1α promoter: strong constitutive promoter for human elongation factor EF-1α
   3534..3554    +  CDS            FLAG (fragment): FLAG® epitope tag, followed by an enterokinase cleavage site
   3951..5228    +  CDS            DDX6 (fragment) (sequence partly withheld): DDX6_HUMAN - Also known as HLR2, RCK. Experimental evidence at protein level: Swiss-Prot protein existence level 1. Essential for the formation of P-bodies, cytosolic membrane- less ribonucleoprotein granules involved in RNA metabolism through the coordinated storage of mRNAs encoding regulatory functions (PubMed:25995375, PubMed:27342281, PubMed:31422817). Plays a role in P- bodies to coordinate the storage of translationally inactive mRNAs in the cytoplasm and prevent their degradation (PubMed:27342281). In the process of mRNA degradation, plays a role in mRNA decapping (PubMed:16364915). Bl
   5392..5854    +  misc_feature   IRES: internal ribosome entry site (IRES) of the encephalomyocarditis virus (EMCV)
   5887..6486    +  CDS            PuroR: puromycin N-acetyltransferase; pac from Streptomyces alboniger; confers resistance to puromycin
   6493..6687    +  CDS            nef (fragment): NEF_HV1Z2 - Experimental evidence at protein level: Swiss-Prot protein existence level 1. Extracellular Nef protein targets CD4(+) T-lymphocytes for apoptosis by interacting with CXCR4 surface receptors. From Human immunodeficiency virus type 1 group M subtype D (isolate Z2/CDC-Z34) (HIV-1).
   6689..6922    +  LTR            3' LTR (ΔU3): self-inactivating 3' long terminal repeat (LTR) from HIV-1
   7079..7303    +  polyA_signal   bGH poly(A) signal: bovine growth hormone polyadenylation signal
   7307..7328    +  promoter       SV40 promoter (fragment): SV40 enhancer and early promoter
   7399..7503    +  promoter       AmpR promoter: bla
   7504..8364    +  CDS            AmpR: β-lactamase; bla; confers resistance to ampicillin, carbenicillin, and related antibiotics
   8535..9123    +  rep_origin     ori: high-copy-number ColE1/pMB1/pBR322/pUC origin of replication
   9281..329     +  CDS            nef (fragment) (across the origin): NEF_HV1BR - Experimental evidence at protein level: Swiss-Prot protein existence level 1. Extracellular Nef protein targets CD4(+) T-lymphocytes for apoptosis by interacting with CXCR4 surface receptors (PubMed:14990729). From Human immunodeficiency virus type 1 group M subtype B (isolate BRU/LAI) (HIV-1).
>Addgene plasmid #240013 | pSIN4-DDX3X-IDR1+DDX6-ΔIDR | addgene full sequence | sequence record 479093 | Addgene NGS Result
TGGAAGGGCTAATTCACTCCCAAAGAAGACAAGATATCCTTGATCTGTGGATCTACCACACACAAGGCTA
CTTCCCTGATTAGCAGAACTACACACCAGGGCCAGGGGTCAGATATCCACTGACCTTTGGATGGTGCTAC
AAGCTAGTACCAGTTGAGCCAGATAAGGTAGAAGAGGCCAATAAAGGAGAGAACACCAGCTTGTTACACC
CTGTGAGCCTGCATGGGATGGATGACCCGGAGAGAGAAGTGTTAGAGTGGAGGTTTGACAGCCGCCTAGC
ATTTCATCACGTGGCCCGAGAGCTGCATCCGGAGTACTTCAAGAACTGCTGATATCGAGCTTGCTACAAG
GGACTTTCCGCTGGGGACTTTCCAGGGAGGCGTGGCCTGGGCGGGACTGGGGAGTGGCGAGCCCTCAGAT
CCTGCATATAAGCAGCTGCTTTTTGCCTGTACTGGGTCTCTCTGGTTAGACCAGATCTGAGCCTGGGAGC
TCTCTGGCTAACTAGGGAACCCACTGCTTAAGCCTCAATAAAGCTTGCCTTGAGTGCTTCAAGTAGTGTG
TGCCCGTCTGTTGTGTGACTCTGGTAACTAGAGATCCCTCAGACCCTTTTAGTCAGTGTGGAAAATCTCT
AGCAGTGGCGCCCGAACAGGGACTTGAAAGCGAAAGGGAAACCAGAGGAGCTCTCTCGACGCAGGACTCG
GCTTGCTGAAGCGCGCACGGCAAGAGGCGAGGGGCGGCGACTGGTGAGTACGCCAAAAATTTTGACTAGC
GGAGGCTAGAAGGAGAGAGATGGGTGCGAGAGCGTCAGTATTAAGCGGGGGAGAATTAGATCGCGATGGG
AAAAAATTCGGTTAAGGCCAGGGGGAAAGAAAAAATATAAATTAAAACATATAGTATGGGCAAGCAGGGA
GCTAGAACGATTCGCAGTTAATCCTGGCCTGTTAGAAACATCAGAAGGCTGTAGACAAATACTGGGACAG
CTACAACCATCCCTTCAGACAGGATCAGAAGAACTTAGATCATTATATAATACAGTAGCAACCCTCTATT
GTGTGCATCAAAGGATAGAGATAAAAGACACCAAGGAAGCTTTAGACAAGATAGAGGAAGAGCAAAACAA
AAGTAAGACCACCGCACAGCAAGCGGCCGCTGATCTTCAGACCTGGAGGAGGAGATATGAGGGACAATTG
GAGAAGTGAATTATATAAATATAAAGTAGTAAAAATTGAACCATTAGGAGTAGCACCCACCAAGGCAAAG
AGAAGAGTGGTGCAGAGAGAAAAAAGAGCAGTGGGAATAGGAGCTTTGTTCCTTGGGTTCTTGGGAGCAG
CAGGAAGCACTATGGGCGCAGCGTCAATGACGCTGACGGTACAGGCCAGACAATTATTGTCTGGTATAGT
GCAGCAGCAGAACAATTTGCTGAGGGCTATTGAGGCGCAACAGCATCTGTTGCAACTCACAGTCTGGGGC
ATCAAGCAGCTCCAGGCAAGAATCCTGGCTGTGGAAAGATACCTAAAGGATCAACAGCTCCTGGGGATTT
GGGGTTGCTCTGGAAAACTCATTTGCACCACTGCTGTGCCTTGGAATGCTAGTTGGAGTAATAAATCTCT
GGAACAGATTTGGAATCACACGACCTGGATGGAGTGGGACAGAGAAATTAACAATTACACAAGCTTAATA
CACTCCTTAATTGAAGAATCGCAAAACCAGCAAGAAAAGAATGAACAAGAATTATTGGAATTAGATAAAT
GGGCAAGTTTGTGGAATTGGTTTAACATAACAAATTGGCTGTGGTATATAAAATTATTCATAATGATAGT
AGGAGGCTTGGTAGGTTTAAGAATAGTTTTTGCTGTACTTTCTATAGTGAATAGAGTTAGGCAGGGATAT
TCACCATTATCGTTTCAGACCCACCTCCCAACCCCGAGGGGACCCGACAGGCCCGAAGGAATAGAAGAAG
AAGGTGGAGAGAGAGACAGAGACAGATCCATTCGATTAGTGAACGGATCTCGACGGTATCGCCACAAATG
GCAGTATTCATCCACAATTTTAAAAGAAAGGGGGGGATTGGGGGGTACAGTGCAGGGGAAAGAATAGTAG
ACATAATAGCAACAGACATACAAACTAAAGAATTACAAAAACAAATTACAAAAATTCAAAATTTTCGGGT
TTATTACAGGGACAGCAGAGATCCACTTTGGATCGATAAGCTTTGCAAAGATGGATAAAGTTTTAAACAG
AGAGGAATCTTTGCAGCTAATGGACCTTCTAGGTCTTGAAAGGAGTGGGAATTGGCTCCGGTGCCCGTCA
GTGGGCAGAGCGCACATCGCCCACAGTCCCCGAGAAGTTGGGGGGAGGGGTCGGCAATTGAACCGGTGCC
TAGAGAAGGTGGCGCGGGGTAAACTGGGAAAGTGATGTCGTGTACTGGCTCCGCCTTTTTCCCGAGGGTG
GGGGAGAACCGTATATAAGTGCAGTAGTCGCCGTGAACGTTCTTTTTCGCAACGGGTTTGCCGCCAGAAC
ACAGGTAAGTGCCGTGTGTGGTTCCCGCGGGCCTGGCCTCTTTACGGGTTATGGCCCTTGCGTGCCTTGA
ATTACTTCCACCTGGCTGCAGTACGTGATTCTTGATCCCGAGCTTCGGGTTGGAAGTGGGTGGGAGAGTT
CGAGGCCTTGCGCTTAAGGAGCCCCTTCGCCTCGTGCTTGAGTTGAGGCCTGGCCTGGGCGCTGGGGCCG
CCGCGTGCGAATCTGGTGGCACCTTCGCGCCTGTCTCGCTGCTTTCGATAAGTCTCTAGCCATTTAAAAT
TTTTGATGACCTGCTGCGACGCTTTTTTTCTGGCAAGATAGTCTTGTAAATGCGGGCCAAGATCTGCACA
CTGGTATTTCGGTTTTTGGGGCCGCGGGCGGCGACGGGGCCCGTGCGTCCCAGCGCACATGTTCGGCGAG
GCGGGGCCTGCGAGCGCGGCCACCGAGAATCGGACGGGGGTAGTCTCAAGCTGGCCGGCCTGCTCTGGTG
CCTGGCCTCGCGCCGCCGTGTATCGCCCCGCCCTGGGCGGCAAGGCTGGCCCGGTCGGCACCAGTTGCGT
GAGCGGAAAGATGGCCGCTTCCCGGCCCTGCTGCAGGGAGCTCAAAATGGAGGACGCGGCGCTCGGGAGA
GCGGGCGGGTGAGTCACCCACACAAAGGAAAAGGGCCTTTCCGTCCTCAGCCGTCGCTTCATGTGACTCC
ACGGAGTACCGGGCGCCGTCCAGGCACCTCGATTAGTTCTCGAGCTTTTGGAGTACGTCGTCTTTAGGTT
GGGGGGAGGGGTTTTATGCGATGGAGTTTCCCCACACTGAGTGGGTGGAGACTGAAGTTAGGCCAGCTTG
GCACTTGATGTAATTCTCCTTGGAATTTGCCCTTTTTGAGTTTGGATCTTGGTTCATTCTCAAGCCTCAG
ACAGTGGTTCAAAGTTTTTTTCTTCCATTTCAGGTGTCGTGAGGAATTCGCCACCATGGACTACAAGGAC
CACGACGGTGACTACAAGGACCACGACATCGACTACAAGGACGACGACGACAAGAGTCATGTGGCAGTGG
AAAATGCGCTCGGGCTGGACCAGCAGTTTGCTGGCCTAGACCTGAACTCTTCAGATAATCAGAGTGGAGG
AAGTACAGCCAGCAAAGGGCGCTATATTCCTCCTCATTTAAGGAACCGAGAAGCTACTAAAGGTTTCTAC
GATAAAGACAGTTCAGGGTGGAGTTCTAGCAAAGATAAGGATGCGTATAGCAGTTTTGGATCTCGTAGTG
ATTCAAGAGGGAAGTCTAGCTTCTTCAGTGATCGTGGAAGTGGATCAAGGGGAAGGTTTGATGATCGTGG
ACGGAGTGATTACGATGGCATTGGCAGCCGTGGTGACAGAAGTGGCTTTGGCAAATTTGAACGTGGTGGA
AACAGTCGCTGGTGTGACAAATCAGATGAAGATGATTGGTCAAAACCACTCCCACCAAGTGAACGCTTGG
AACAGGAACTCTTTTCTGGAGGCAACACTGGGATTAATTTTGAGAAATACGATGACATTCCAGTTGAGAA
AGGAAATGAGTTTGAAGATTACTGTTTGAAACGGGAGTTACTGATGGGAATTTTTGAAATGGGCTGGGAA
AAGCCATCTCCTATTCAGGAGGAGAGCATTCCCATTGCTTTATCTGGTAGGGATATCTTAGCTAGAGCAA
AAAATGGAACAGGCAAGAGCGGTGCCTACCTCATTCCCTTACTTGAACGGCTAGACTTAAAAAAAGATAA
CATCCAAGCAATGGTGATTGTTCCCACTAGAGAACTTGCTCTACAGGTCAGTCAAATTTGCATCCAGGTC
AGCAAACACATGGGAGGGGCCAAAGTGATGGCAACCACAGGAGGAACCAATTTACGAGATGACATAATGA
GGCTTGATGATACAGTGCACGTGGTGATTGCTACCCCTGGGAGAATCCTGGATCTTATTAAGAAAGGAGT
AGCAAAGGTTGATCATGTCCAGATGATAGTATTGGATGAGGCAGATAAGTTGCTGTCACAGGATTTTGTG
CAGATAATGGAGGATATTATTCTCACGCTACCTAAAAACAGGCAGATTTTACTATATTCCGCTACTTTCC
CTCTTAGTGTACAGAAGTTCATGAATTCCCATTTGCAGAAACCCTATGAGATTAACCTGATGGAG
[501 nt withheld, positions 4686-5186]
GTGGCAGAATACCACAGCGAGCCTGTAGAAGATGAGAAACCTTAAACGCGTAAACTAGTTCGAAGGATCC
GCATGCATCTAGGGCGGCCAATTCCGCCCCTCTCCCCCCCCCCCCTAACGTTACTGGCCGAAGCCGCTTG
GAATAAGGCCGGTGTGCGTTTGTCTATATGTTATTTTCCACCATATTGCCGTCTTTTGGCAATGTGAGGG
CCCGGAAACCTGGCCCTGTCTTCTTGACGAGCATTCCTAGGGGTCTTTCCCCTCTCGCCAAAGGAATGCA
AGGTCTGTTGAATGTCGTGAAGGAAGCAGTTCCTCTGGAAGCTTCTTGAAGACAAACAACGTCTGTAGCG
ACCCTTTGCAGGCAGCGGAACCCCCCACCTGGCGACAGGTGCCTCTGCGGCCAAAAGCCACGTGTATAAG
ATACACCTGCAAAGGCGGCACAACCCCAGTGCCACGTTGTGAGTTGGATAGTTGTGGAAAGAGTCAAATG
GCTCTCCTCAAGCGTATTCAACAAGGGGCTGAAGGATGCCCAGAAGGTACCCCATTGTATGGGATCTGAT
CTGGGGCCTCGGTGCACATGCTTTACATGTGTTTAGTCGAGGTTAAAAAAACGTCTAGGCCCCCCGAACC
ACGGGGACGTGGTTTTCCTTTGAAAAACACGATGATAAGCTTGCCACAACCCACAAGGAGACGACCTTCC
ATGACCGAGTACAAGCCCACGGTGCGCCTCGCCACCCGCGACGACGTCCCCCGGGCCGTACGCACCCTCG
CCGCCGCGTTCGCCGACTACCCCGCCACGCGCCACACCGTCGACCCGGACCGCCACATCGAGCGGGTCAC
CGAGCTGCAAGAACTCTTCCTCACGCGCGTCGGGCTCGACATCGGCAAGGTGTGGGTCGCGGACGACGGC
GCCGCGGTGGCGGTCTGGACCACGCCGGAGAGCGTCGAAGCGGGGGCGGTGTTCGCCGAGATCGGCCCGC
GCATGGCCGAGTTGAGCGGTTCCCGGCTGGCCGCGCAGCAACAGATGGAAGGCCTCCTGGCGCCGCACCG
GCCCAAGGAGCCCGCGTGGTTCCTGGCCACCGTCGGCGTCTCGCCCGACCACCAGGGCAAGGGTCTGGGC
AGCGCCGTCGTGCTCCCCGGAGTGGAGGCGGCCGAGCGCGCCGGGGTGCCCGCCTTCCTGGAGACCTCCG
CGCCCCGCAACCTCCCCTTCTACGAGCGGCTCGGCTTCACCGTCACCGCCGACGTCGAGGTGCCCGAAGG
ACCGCGCACCTGGTGCATGACCCGCAAGCCCGGTGCCTGATAATAGGCGGCCGCTCGAGACCTAGAAAAA
CATGGAGCAATCACAAGTAGCAATACAGCAGCTACCAATGCTGATTGTGCCTGGCTAGAAGCACAAGAGG
AGGAGGAGGTGGGTTTTCCAGTCACACCTCAGGTACCTTTAAGACCAATGACTTACAAGGCAGCTGTAGA
TCTTAGCCACTTTTTAAAAGAAAAGGGGGGACTGGAAGGGCTAATTCACTCCCAACGAAGACAAGATCTG
CTTTTTGCTTGTACTGGGTCTCTCTGGTTAGACCAGATCTGAGCCTGGGAGCTCTCTGGCTAACTAGGGA
ACCCACTGCTTAAGCCTCAATAAAGCTTGCCTTGAGTGCTTCAAGTAGTGTGTGCCCGTCTGTTGTGTGA
CTCTGGTAACTAGAGATCCCTCAGACCCTTTTAGTCAGTGTGGAAAATCTCTAGCAGTAGTAGTTCATGT
CATCTTATTATTCAGTATTTATAACTTGCAAAGAAATGAATATCAGAGAGTGAGAGGCCTTGACATTATA
ATAGATTTAGCAGGAATTGAACTAGGAGTGGAGCACACAGGCAAAGTTCTAGAGCTCGCTGATCAGCCTC
GACTGTGCCTTCTAGTTGCCAGCCATCTGTTGTTTGCCCCTCCCCCGTGCCTTCCTTGACCCTGGAAGGT
GCCACTCCCACTGTCCTTTCCTAATAAAATGAGGAAATTGCATCGCATTGTCTGAGTAGGTGTCATTCTA
TTCTGGGGGGTGGGGTGGGGCAGGACAGCAAGGGGGAGGATTGGGAAGACAATAGCAGGCATGCTGGGGA
TGCGGTGGGCTCTATGGCTTCTGAGGCGGAAAGAACCAGCTGGGGGCGCGCCCCTCGAGGCCGCCATGGT
CATAGCTGTTTGACGTCAGGTGGCACTTTTCGGGGAAATGTGCGCGGAACCCCTATTTGTTTATTTTTCT
AAATACATTCAAATATGTATCCGCTCACGAGACAATAACCCTGATAAATGCTTCAATAATATTGAAAAAG
GAAGAGTATGAGTATTCAACATTTCCGTGTCGCCCTTATTCCCTTTTTTGCGGCATTTTGCCTTCCTGTT
TTTGCTCACCCAGAAACGCTGGTGAAAGTAAAAGATGCTGAAGATCAGTTGGGTGCACGAGTGGGTTACA
TCGAACTGGATCTCAACAGCGGTAAGATCCTTGAGAGTTTTCGCCCCGAAGAACGTTTTCCAATGATGAG
CACTTTTAAAGTTCTGCTATGTGGCGCGGTATTATCCCGTATTGACGCCGGGCAAGAGCAACTCGGTCGC
CGCATACACTATTCTCAGAATGACTTGGTTGAGTACTCACCAGTCACAGAAAAGCATCTTACGGATGGCA
TGACAGTAAGAGAATTATGCAGTGCTGCCATAACCATGAGTGATAACACTGCGGCCAACTTACTTCTGAC
AACGATCGGAGGACCGAAGGAGCTAACCGCTTTTTTGCACAACATGGGGGATCATGTAACTCGCCTTGAT
CGTTGGGAACCGGAGCTGAATGAAGCCATACCAAACGACGAGCGTGACACCACGATGCCTGTAGCAATGG
CAACAACGTTGCGCAAACTATTAACTGGCGAACTACTTACTCTAGCTTCCCGGCAACAATTAATAGACTG
GATGGAGGCGGATAAAGTTGCAGGACCACTTCTGCGCTCGGCCCTTCCGGCTGGCTGGTTTATTGCTGAT
AAATCTGGAGCCGGTGAGCGTGGGTCTCGCGGTATCATTGCAGCACTGGGGCCAGATGGTAAGCCCTCCC
GTATCGTAGTTATCTACACGACGGGGAGTCAGGCAACTATGGATGAACGAAATAGACAGATCGCTGAGAT
AGGTGCCTCACTGATTAAGCATTGGTAACTGTCAGACCAAGTTTACTCATATATACTTTAGATTGATTTA
AAACTTCATTTTTAATTTAAAAGGATCTAGGTGAAGATCCTTTTTGATAATCTCATGACCAAAATCCCTT
AACGTGAGTTTTCGTTCCACTGAGCGTCAGACCCCGTAGAAAAGATCAAAGGATCTTCTTGAGATCCTTT
TTTTCTGCGCGTAATCTGCTGCTTGCAAACAAAAAAACCACCGCTACCAGCGGTGGTTTGTTTGCCGGAT
CAAGAGCTACCAACTCTTTTTCCGAAGGTAACTGGCTTCAGCAGAGCGCAGATACCAAATACTGTTCTTC
TAGTGTAGCCGTAGTTAGGCCACCACTTCAAGAACTCTGTAGCACCGCCTACATACCTCGCTCTGCTAAT
CCTGTTACCAGTGGCTGCTGCCAGTGGCGATAAGTCGTGTCTTACCGGGTTGGACTCAAGACGATAGTTA
CCGGATAAGGCGCAGCGGTCGGGCTGAACGGGGGGTTCGTGCACACAGCCCAGCTTGGAGCGAACGACCT
ACACCGAACTGAGATACCTACAGCGTGAGCTATGAGAAAGCGCCACGCTTCCCGAAGGGAGAAAGGCGGA
CAGGTATCCGGTAAGCGGCAGGGTCGGAACAGGAGAGCGCACGAGGGAGCTTCCAGGGGGAAACGCCTGG
TATCTTTATAGTCCTGTCGGGTTTCGCCACCTCTGACTTGAGCGTCGATTTTTGTGATGCTCGTCAGGGG
GGCGGAGCCTATGGAAAAACGCCAGCAACGCGGCCTTTTTACGGTTCTGGCCTTTTGCACGGACCGCCAC
TGCCAATTACCTGTGGTTTCATTTACTCTAAACCTGTGATTCCTCTGAATTATTTTCATTTTAAAGAAAT
TGTATTTGTTAAATATGTACTACAAACTTAGTAGT
